Addgene plasmid #25305: EHMT1 (3HNA)
Purpose: Bacterial expression for structure determination; may not be full ORF
Depositing lab: Cheryl Arrowsmith. Depositing organization: University of Toronto.
Backbone
  Vector backbone: pET28a-LIC
  Backbone manufacturer: SGC
  Backbone size w/o insert (bp): 7328
  Vector type: Bacterial Expression
Growth in bacteria
  Bacterial resistance: Kanamycin, 50 μg/mL
  Growth temperature: 37°C
  Growth strain: DH5alpha
  Copy number: Low Copy
Gene/Insert
  Gene/Insert name: EHMT1_07 (alt names: PDB: 3HNA; EHMT1)
  Species: H. sapiens (human)
  Insert size (bp): 855
  Mutation: C-terminal domain, residues 951-1235
  Entrez Gene: EHMT1 (a.k.a. EHMT1-IT1, EUHMTASE1, Eu-HMTase1, FP13812, GLP, GLP1, KLEFS1, KMT1D)
  Tag / fusion protein: His (N terminal on insert)
  Cloning method: Restriction Enzyme
  Sequencing primers: 5′ T7; 3′ T7-term
Terms and licenses: Academic/Nonprofit Terms; Industry Terms: Not Available to Industry
Depositor comments: PDB: 3HNA. http://www.thesgc.org/structures/3HNA/
How to cite: EHMT1 (3HNA) was a gift from Cheryl Arrowsmith (Addgene plasmid # 25305 ; http://n2t.net/addgene:25305 ; RRID:Addgene_25305)
