[The description below was written by a language model from this plasmid's Addgene catalogue record.]
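Description:
EHMT1 (3HNA) is a bacterial expression plasmid built on pET28a-LIC, a ligation-independent-cloning derivative of the pET28a vector family. It confers kanamycin resistance and is recorded as low copy. No feature table accompanies the record, so the regulatory elements are not explicitly listed. However, the use of T7 and T7-terminator sequencing primers fits the usual pET arrangement, in which the insert sits between a T7 promoter and T7 terminator and is transcribed in E. coli hosts that supply T7 RNA polymerase. The listed growth strain, DH5alpha, is a cloning and propagation host rather than an expression strain.

The insert, designated EHMT1_07, is an 855 bp fragment of human EHMT1 (also known as GLP, Eu-HMTase1 or KMT1D), a histone lysine methyltransferase. It encodes only the C-terminal domain, residues 951–1235, rather than the full open reading frame, and the record itself cautions that the construct may not contain the complete ORF. An N-terminal His tag is fused to the fragment, allowing the recombinant protein to be purified by immobilised metal affinity chromatography.

The stated purpose is bacterial production of this domain for structure determination, and the construct is linked to the deposited crystal structure with PDB code 3HNA. It is therefore suited to producing purified EHMT1 C-terminal domain for crystallography and, by extension, for other work on the isolated domain. The record does not state whether a protease cleavage site lies between the tag and the insert.
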