>Addgene plasmid #25305 | EHMT1 (3HNA) | depositor partial sequence | sequence record 11779 | Author sequence
AACTCTCAGGTGTGGAGCGCTCTGCAGATGAGCAAGGCTCTGCAGGACTCGGCCCCCGACAGGCCCAGCC
CCGTGGAGAGGATAGTGAGCAGGGACATCGCTCGAGGCTACGAGCGCATCCCCATCCCCTGTGTCAACGC
CGTGGACAGCGAGCCATGCCCCAGCAACTACAAGTACGTCTCTCAGAACTGCGTGACGTCCCCCATGAAC
ATCGACAGAAATATCACTCATCTGCAGTACTGCGTGTGCATCGACGACTGCTCCTCCAGCAACTGCATGT
GCGGCCAGCTCAGCATGCGCTGCTGGTACGACAAGGATGGCCGGCTCCTGCCAGAGTTCAACATGGCGGA
GCCTCCCTTGATCTTCGAATGCAACCACGCGTGCTCCTGCTGGAGGAACTGCCGAAATCGCGTCGTACAG
AATGGTCTCAGGGCAAGGCTGCAGCTCTACCGGACGCGGGACATGGGCTGGGGCGTGCGGTCCCTGCAGG
ACATCCCACCAGGCACCTTTGTCTGCGAGTATGTTGGGGAGCTGATTTCAGACTCAGAAGCCGACGTTCG
AGAGGAAGATTCTTACCTCTTTGATCTCGACAATAAGGACGGGGAGGTTTACTGCATCGACGCGCGGTTC
TACGGGAACGTCAGCCGGTTCATCAACCACCACTGCGAGCCCAACCTGGTGCCCGTGCGCGTGTTCATGG
CCCACCAGGACCTGCGGTTCCCCCGGATCGCCTTCTTCAGCACCCGCCTGATCGAGGCCGGCGAGCAGCT
CGGGTTTGACTATGGAGAGCGCTTCTGGGACATCAAAGGCAAGCTCTTCAGCTGCCGCTGCGGCTCCCCC
AAGTGCCGGCACTCG
