>Addgene plasmid #25305 | EHMT1 (3HNA) | addgene partial sequence | sequence record 31388 | 25305 with T7
GAATTCCTCTGAATATTTTGTTTACTTTAAGAAGGAGATATACCATGGGCAGCAGCCATCATCATCATCA
TCACAGCAGCGGCCTGGTTCCGCGTGGTAGTAACTCTCAGGTGTGGAGCGCTCTGCAGATGAGCAAGGCT
CTGCAGGACTCGGCCCCCGACAGGCCCAGCCCCGTGGAGAGGATAGTGAGCAGGGACATCGCTCGAGGCT
ACGAGCGCATCCCCATCCCCTGTGTCAACGCCGTGGACAGCGAGCCATGCCCCAGCAACTACAAGTACGT
CTCTCAGAACTGCGTGACGTCCCCCATGAACATCGACAGAAATATCACTCATCTGCAGTACTGCGTGTGC
ATCGACGACTGCTCCTCCAGCAACTGCATGTGCGGCCAGCTCAGCATGCGCTGCTGGTACGACAAGGATG
GCCGGCTCCTGCCAGAGTTCAACATGGCGGAGCCTCCCTTGATCTTCGAATGCAACCACGCGTGCTCCTG
CTGGAGGAACTGCCGAAATCGCGTCGTACAGAATGGTCTCAGGGCAAGGCTGCAGCTCTACCGGACGCGG
GACATGGGCTGGGGCGTGCGGTCCCTGCAGGACATCCCACCAGGCACCTTTGTCTGCGAGTATGTTGGGG
AGCTGATTTCAGACTCAGAAGCCGACGTTCGAGAGGAAGATTCTTACCTCTTTGATCTCGACAATAAGGA
CGGGGAGGTTTACTGCATCGACGCGCGGTTCTACGGGAACGTCAGCCGGTTCATCAACCACCACTGCGAG
CCCAACCTGGTGCCCGTGCGCGTGTTCATGGCCCACCAGGACCTGCGGTTCCCCCGGATCGCCTTCTTCA
GCACCCGCCTGATCGAGGCCGGCGAGCAGCTCGGGTTTGACTATGGAGAGCGC
